Addgene plasmid #174707: TetO::EGFP-hMeikin(8A mut)
Purpose: Doxycycline inducible expression of human Meikin with 8 alanine mutations that eliminate Plk1 binding
Depositing lab: Iain Cheeseman. Depositing organization: Whitehead Institute for Biomedical Research. Publication: Separase cleaves the kinetochore protein Meikin at the meiosis I/II transition. Maier NK, Ma J, Lampson MA, Cheeseman IM. Dev Cell. 2021 Aug 9;56(15):2192-2206.e8. doi: 10.1016/j.devcel.2021.06.019. Epub 2021 Jul 30. PubMed 34331869.
Backbone
  Vector backbone: AAVS1-TRE3G-EGFP
  Vector type: Mammalian Expression
  Selectable markers: Puromycin
Growth in bacteria
  Bacterial resistance: Ampicillin, 100 μg/mL
  Growth temperature: 37°C
  Growth strain: DH5alpha
  Copy number: High Copy
Gene/Insert
  Gene/Insert name: Meikin
  Species: H. sapiens (human)
  Mutation: S175A, T176A, T180A, S181A, S196A, T251A, T264A, T276A
  Tag / fusion protein: EGFP (N terminal on insert)
  Cloning method: Restriction Enzyme; 5′ cloning site Unknown (unknown if destroyed); 3′ cloning site Unknown (unknown if destroyed)
Terms and licenses: Academic/Nonprofit Terms; Industry Terms: Not Available to Industry
Depositor comments: pNM604, contains homology arms for HDR integration into human AAVS1 locus . Please visit https://doi.org/10.1101/2020.11.29.402537 for bioRxiv preprint
How to cite: TetO::EGFP-hMeikin(8A mut) was a gift from Iain Cheeseman (Addgene plasmid # 174707 ; http://n2t.net/addgene:174707 ; RRID:Addgene_174707)
