[The description below was written by a language model from this plasmid's Addgene catalogue record and pLannotate feature annotations shown in this document.]
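Description:
TetO::EGFP-hMeikin(8A mut) is a mammalian expression and genome-targeting plasmid built on the AAVS1-TRE3G-EGFP backbone. It is designed for doxycycline-inducible expression of a mutant human Meikin after integration at the AAVS1 safe-harbour site in intron 1 of human PPP1R12C. It is propagated in E. coli as a high-copy plasmid, using a ColE1/pUC-type origin and ampicillin resistance (β-lactamase). Left and right AAVS1 homology arms flank the whole mammalian payload, so it can be inserted by homology-directed repair. Next to the left arm, a splice acceptor precedes a promoterless puromycin N-acetyltransferase coding sequence with an SV40 poly(A) signal. In this gene-trap arrangement, puromycin resistance is expected to depend on splicing from the endogenous PPP1R12C transcript, which favours recovery of correctly targeted cells.

Two divergent expression units lie between the arms. In one, an EF-1α core promoter joined to an HTLV-1 LTR fragment constitutively drives a reverse tetracycline transactivator (annotated as rtTA3 with VP16-derived activation repeats), terminated by a rabbit β-globin poly(A) signal. In the other, a TRE3G promoter drives EGFP fused to the N-terminus of human MEIKIN. The intervening linker is annotated with a TEV-site-containing tag fragment and an S-tag, and a bGH poly(A) signal follows the fusion. Short annotated fragments matching MIS12 and SV40 large T antigen sit downstream of the Meikin coding sequence; the record does not explain them. The insert carries eight alanine substitutions (S175A, T176A, T180A, S181A, S196A, T251A, T264A, T276A) that eliminate Plk1 binding. This allows inducible, fluorescently trackable expression of a Plk1-binding-deficient Meikin for studies of the kinetochore.
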