Features (pLannotate 1.2.2; 22 found; start..end, strand, type, name):
     14..602     -  rep_origin     ori: high-copy-number ColE1/pMB1/pBR322/pUC origin of replication
    773..1633    -  CDS            AmpR: β-lactamase; bla; confers resistance to ampicillin, carbenicillin, and related antibiotics
   1634..1738    -  promoter       AmpR promoter: bla
   1775..2611    -  misc_feature   HA-R: right homology arm from the adeno-associated virus integration site (AAVS1) within intron 1 of the human PPP1R12C gene
   2619..2674    -  polyA_signal   β-globin poly(A) signal: rabbit β-globin polyadenylation signal (Gil and Proudfoot, 1987)
   2712..2822    -  CDS            VP48: 3 tandem repeats of the minimal activation domain of herpes simplex virus VP16 (Cheng et al., 2013)
   2752..3449    -  CDS            rtTA3 (fragment): reverse tetracycline transactivator 3 activates expression from Tet-responsive promoters in the presence of doxycycline
   3472..3740    -  LTR            5' LTR (truncated): truncated 5' long terminal repeat (LTR) from human T-cell leukemia virus (HTLV) type 1
   3753..3964    -  promoter       EF-1α core promoter: core promoter for human elongation factor EF-1α
   4009..4387    +  promoter       TRE3G promoter: 3rd-generation Tet-responsive promoter that can be activated by binding of Tet-On® 3G
   4400..5116    +  CDS            EGFP: EGFP is a basic (constitutively fluorescent) green fluorescent protein published in 1996, derived from Aequorea victoria. It is reported to be a rapidly-maturing weak dimer with moderate acid sensitivity.
   5143..5161    +  misc_feature   MCS (fragment): pBluescript multiple cloning site
   5162..5181    +  CDS            capTEV™ (fragment): composite tag for in vivo biotinylation, TEV protease cleavage, and 6xHis tagging
   5195..5239    +  CDS            S-Tag: affinity and epitope tag derived from pancreatic ribonuclease A
   5258..6376    +  CDS            MEIKIN: MEIKN_HUMAN - Experimental evidence at transcript level: Swiss-Prot protein existence level 2. Key regulator of kinetochore function during meiosis I: required both for mono-orientation of kinetochores on sister chromosomes and protection of centromeric cohesin from separase- mediated cleavage. Acts by facilitating kinetochore mono-orientation during meiosis I, when kinetochores on sister chromosomes face the same direction and are thus captured and pulled by spindle fibers from the same pole. Also required to prevent cleavage of cohesin at centromeres during meiosis I, possibly by acting as a
   6434..6538    +  CDS            MIS12 (fragment): MIS12_HUMAN - Experimental evidence at protein level: Swiss-Prot protein existence level 1. Part of the MIS12 complex which is required for normal chromosome alignment and segregation and for kinetochore formation during mitosis (PubMed:12515822, PubMed:15502821, PubMed:16585270). Essential for proper kinetochore microtubule attachments (PubMed:23891108). From Homo sapiens (Human).
   6568..6652    +  CDS            large T antigen (fragment): large T antigen from SV40 (simian virus 40)
   6687..6911    +  polyA_signal   bGH poly(A) signal: bovine growth hormone polyadenylation signal
   6928..7049    -  polyA_signal   SV40 poly(A) signal: SV40 polyadenylation signal
   7080..7679    -  CDS            PuroR (fragment): puromycin N-acetyltransferase; pac from Streptomyces; confers resistance to puromycin
   7745..7770    -  misc_feature   SA: splice acceptor site
   7777..8580    -  misc_feature   HA-L: left homology arm from the adeno-associated virus integration site (AAVS1) within intron 1 of the human PPP1R12C gene
>Addgene plasmid #174707 | TetO::EGFP-hMeikin(8A mut) | addgene full sequence | sequence record 344137 | Addgene NGS Result
CCTTGCTGGCGTTTTTCCATAGGCTCCGCCCCCCTGACGAGCATCACAAAAATCGACGCTCAAGTCAGAG
GTGGCGAAACCCGACAGGACTATAAAGATACCAGGCGTTTCCCCCTGGAAGCTCCCTCGTGCGCTCTCCT
GTTCCGACCCTGCCGCTTACCGGATACCTGTCCGCCTTTCTCCCTTCGGGAAGCGTGGCGCTTTCTCATA
GCTCACGCTGTAGGTATCTCAGTTCGGTGTAGGTCGTTCGCTCCAAGCTGGGCTGTGTGCACGAACCCCC
CGTTCAGCCCGACCGCTGCGCCTTATCCGGTAACTATCGTCTTGAGTCCAACCCGGTAAGACACGACTTA
TCGCCACTGGCAGCAGCCACTGGTAACAGGATTAGCAGAGCGAGGTATGTAGGCGGTGCTACAGAGTTCT
TGAAGTGGTGGCCTAACTACGGCTACACTAGAAGAACAGTATTTGGTATCTGCGCTCTGCTGAAGCCAGT
TACCTTCGGAAAAAGAGTTGGTAGCTCTTGATCCGGCAAACAAACCACCGCTGGTAGCGGTGGTTTTTTT
GTTTGCAAGCAGCAGATTACGCGCAGAAAAAAAGGATCTCAAGAAGATCCTTTGATCTTTTCTACGGGGT
CTGACGCTCAGTGGAACGAAAACTCACGTTAAGGGATTTTGGTCATGAGATTATCAAAAAGGATCTTCAC
CTAGATCCTTTTAAATTAAAAATGAAGTTTTAAATCAATCTAAAGTATATATGAGTAAACTTGGTCTGAC
AGTTACCAATGCTTAATCAGTGAGGCACCTATCTCAGCGATCTGTCTATTTCGTTCATCCATAGTTGCCT
GACTCCCCGTCGTGTAGATAACTACGATACGGGAGGGCTTACCATCTGGCCCCAGTGCTGCAATGATACC
GCGAGACCCACGCTCACCGGCTCCAGATTTATCAGCAATAAACCAGCCAGCCGGAAGGGCCGAGCGCAGA
AGTGGTCCTGCAACTTTATCCGCCTCCATCCAGTCTATTAATTGTTGCCGGGAAGCTAGAGTAAGTAGTT
CGCCAGTTAATAGTTTGCGCAACGTTGTTGCCATTGCTACAGGCATCGTGGTGTCACGCTCGTCGTTTGG
TATGGCTTCATTCAGCTCCGGTTCCCAACGATCAAGGCGAGTTACATGATCCCCCATGTTGTGCAAAAAA
GCGGTTAGCTCCTTCGGTCCTCCGATCGTTGTCAGAAGTAAGTTGGCCGCAGTGTTATCACTCATGGTTA
TGGCAGCACTGCATAATTCTCTTACTGTCATGCCATCCGTAAGATGCTTTTCTGTGACTGGTGAGTACTC
AACCAAGTCATTCTGAGAATAGTGTATGCGGCGACCGAGTTGCTCTTGCCCGGCGTCAATACGGGATAAT
ACCGCGCCACATAGCAGAACTTTAAAAGTGCTCATCATTGGAAAACGTTCTTCGGGGCGAAAACTCTCAA
GGATCTTACCGCTGTTGAGATCCAGTTCGATGTAACCCACTCGTGCACCCAACTGATCTTCAGCATCTTT
TACTTTCACCAGCGTTTCTGGGTGAGCAAAAACAGGAAGGCAAAATGCCGCAAAAAAGGGAATAAGGGCG
ACACGGAAATGTTGAATACTCATACTCTTCCTTTTTCAATATTATTGAAGCATTTATCAGGGTTATTGTC
TCATGAGCGGATACATATTTGAATGTATTTAGAAAAATAAACAAATAGGGGTTCCGCGCACATTTCCCCG
AAAAGTGCTTAAGCCCTTGCCCTTAGAGCAGAGCCAGGAACCCCTGTAGGGAAGGGGCAGGAGAGCCAGG
GGCATGAGATGGTGGACGAGGAAGGGGGACAGGGAAGCCTGAGCGCCTCTCCTGGGCTTGCCAAGGACTC
AAACCCAGAAGCCCAGAGCAGGGCCTTAGGGAAGCGGGACCCTGCTCTGGGCGGAGGAATATGTCCCAGA
TAGCACTGGGGACTCTTTAAGGAAAGAAGGATGGAGAAAGAGAAAGGGAGTAGAGGCGGCCACGACCTGG
TGAACACCTAGGACGCACCATTCTCACAAAGGGAGTTTTCCACACGGACACCCCCCTCCTCACCACAGCC
CTGCCAGGACGGGGCTGGCTACTGGCCTTATCTCACAGGTAAAACTGACGCACGGAGGAACAATATAAAT
TGGGGACTAGAAAGGTGAAGAGCCAAAGTTAGAACTCAGGACCAACTTATTCTGATTTTGTTTTTCCAAA
CTGCTTCTCCTCTTGGGAAGTGTAAGGAAGCTGCAGCACCAGGATCAGTGAAACGCACCAGACAGCCGCG
TCAGAGCAGCTCAGGTTCTGGGAGAGGGTAGCGCAGGGTGGCCACTGAGAACCGGGCAGGTCACGCATCC
CCCCCTTCCCTCCCACCCCCTGCCAAGCTCTCCCTCCCAGGATCCTCTCTGGCTCCATCGTAAGCAAACC
TTAGAGGTTCTGGCAAGGAGAGAGATGGCTCCAGGAAATGGGGGTGTGTCACCAGATAAGGAATCTGCCT
AACAGGAGGTGGGGGTTAGACCCAATATCAGGAGACTAGGAAGGAGGAGGCCTAAGGATGGGGCTTTTCT
GTCACCAATCCTGTCCCTAGTAAGAGCTTGAGAGACACAAAAAATTCCAACACACTATTGCAATGAAAAT
AAATTTCCTTTATTCCGGAATAAAGGAAATTTAGTACCCGGGTTACCCTGGGAGCATGTCAAGGTCAAAA
TCGTCAAGAGCGTCAGCAGGCAGCATATCAAGGTCAAAGTCGTCAAGGGCATCGGCTGGGAGCATGTCTA
AGTCAAAATCGTCAAGGGCGTCGGTCGGCCCGCCGCTTTCGCACTTTAGCTGTTTCTCCAGGCCACATAT
GATTAGTTCCAGGCCGAAAAGGAAGGCAGGTTCGGCTCCCTGCCGGTCGAACAGCTCAATTGCTTGTTTC
AGAAGTGGGGGCATAGAATCGGTGGTAGGTGTCTCTCTTTCCTCTTTTGCTACTTGATGCTCCTGTTCCT
CCAATACGCAGCCCAGTGTAAAGTGGCCCACGGCGGACAGAGCGTACAGTGCGTTCTCCAGGGAGAAGCC
TTGCTGACACAGGAACGCGAGCTGATTTTCCAGGGTTTCGTACTGTTTCTCTGTTGGGCGGGTGCCGAGA
TGCACTTTAGCCCCGTCGCGATGTGAGAGGAGAGCACAGCGGTATGACTTGGCGTTGTTCCGCAGAAAGT
CTTGCCATGACTCGCCTTCCAGGGGGCAGGAGTGGGTATGATGCCTGTCCAGCATCTCGATTGGCAGGGC
ATCGAGCAGGGCCCGCTTGTTCTTCACGTGCCAGTACAGGGTAGGCTGCTCAACTCCCAGCTTTTGAGCG
AGTTTCCTTGTCGTCAGGCCTTCGATACCGACTCCATTGAGTAATTCCAGAGCAGAGTTTATGACTTTGC
TCTTGTCCAGTCTAGACATGGTGCTTAATTAACACAGCTTGGATCTGGAACGGCGCAGAACAGAAAACGA
AACAAAGACGTAGAGTTGAGCAAGCAGGGTCAGGCAAAGCGTGGAGAGCCGGCTGAGTCTAGGTAGGCTC
CAAGGGAGCGCCGGACAAAGGCCCGGTCTCGACCTGAGCTTTAAACTTACCTAGACGGCGGACGCAGTTC
AGGAGGCACCTCAGGCGGGAGGCGGCAGAACGCGACTCAACCGGCGTGGATGGCGGCCTCAGGTAGGGCG
GCGGGCGCGTGAAGGAGAGATGCGAGCCCCTCGAAGCTTCAGCTGTGTTCTGGCGGCAAACCCGTTGCGA
AAAAGAACGTTCACGGCGACTACTGCACTTATATACGGTTCTCCCCCACCCTCGGGAAAAAGGCGGAGCC
AGTACACGACATCACTTTCCCAGTTTACCCCGCGCCACCTTCTCTAGGCACCCGTTCAATTGCCGACCCC
TCCCCCCAACTTCTCGGGGACTGTGGGCGATGTGCGCTCTGCCCACTGACGGGCACCGGAGAGATCTTTT
CGTCTTCAACAATTCTTCGAGTTTACTCCCTATCAGTGATAGAGAACGTATGAAGAGTTTACTCCCTATC
AGTGATAGAGAACGTATGCAGACTTTACTCCCTATCAGTGATAGAGAACGTATAAGGAGTTTACTCCCTA
TCAGTGATAGAGAACGTATATCCAGTTTACTCCCTATCAGTGATAGAGAACGTATCTACAGTTTACTCCC
TATCAGTGATAGAGAACGTATATCCAGTTTACTCCCTATCAGTGATAGAGAACGTATAAGCTTTAGGCGT
GTACGGTGGGCGCCTATAAAAGCAGAGCTCGTTTAGTGAACCGTCAGATCGCCTGGAGCAATTCCACAAC
ACTTTTGTCTTATACCAACTTTCCGTACCACTTCCTACCCTCGTAAAGTCGACGCCACCATGGTGAGCAA
GGGCGAGGAGCTGTTCACCGGGGTGGTGCCCATCCTGGTCGAGCTGGACGGCGACGTAAACGGCCACAAG
TTCAGCGTGTCCGGCGAGGGCGAGGGCGATGCCACCTACGGCAAGCTGACCCTGAAGTTCATCTGCACCA
CCGGCAAGCTGCCCGTGCCCTGGCCCACCCTCGTGACCACCCTGACCTACGGCGTGCAGTGCTTCAGCCG
CTACCCCGACCACATGAAGCAGCACGACTTCTTCAAGTCCGCCATGCCCGAAGGCTACGTCCAGGAGCGC
ACCATCTTCTTCAAGGACGACGGCAACTACAAGACCCGCGCCGAGGTGAAGTTCGAGGGCGACACCCTGG
TGAACCGCATCGAGCTGAAGGGCATCGACTTCAAGGAGGACGGCAACATCCTGGGGCACAAGCTGGAGTA
CAACTACAACAGCCACAACGTCTATATCATGGCCGACAAGCAGAAGAACGGCATCAAGGTGAACTTCAAG
ATCCGCCACAACATCGAGGACGGCAGCGTGCAGCTCGCCGACCACTACCAGCAGAACACCCCCATCGGCG
ACGGCCCCGTGCTGCTGCCCGACAACCACTACCTGAGCACCCAGTCCGCCCTGAGCAAAGACCCCAACGA
GAAGCGCGATCACATGGTCCTGCTGGAGTTCGTGACCGCCGCCGGGATCACTCTCGGCATGGACGAGCTG
TACAAGTCCGGAGGGGATCGGTGGAGCTCCACCGGTGGCGGCCGCTCTAGAGAGAATCTTTATTTTCAGG
GCGCCGCCAAATTCAAAGAAACCGCTGCTGCTAAATTCGAACGCCAGCACATGGACAGCGGAGGTGGAGG
TCTCGAGATGTGGCCCCTGAGGGTGTACACCAGAAAGAAGAGGGAGGGCCAGAGACTGAACCTGACACCC
ACACCTGACCTGGGCTCCCCTGCCAAGGCTGAAGCTCCTCCCGGCAGCAAGAGGAAAGGCAAGGTGCACG
GCCTGAGCAAGATCGCTGAGAAAGCCGAGAGAAGCAGGCAGGGCGGATCCGGAAGCGGACCTTTCAGCCC
CAGGCTCGGAGTGACCGGCGAGAAGTCCCTGCAGGAGAACAGGTCCAGCGAGGACACCCAGGACGAGAAG
ATTGCTTCCCTGAGGGAGAGCGTGACCGACGACCTGCAGGTGGACTCCAGCAGCTCCAACTCCGAACTGG
TGTCCGGACTGAGCCTGCATCACGGCATGGCCTCCTCCCTGCTGTCCTATAGCGTGACCGATTCCTACGC
CGAGTACAAGAGCTTCGAGGAGTCCTTCCCCTCCCCTGAGCTGTTCAGGAAGTCCGACTACCTGGACTGG
GAGTGCCCCAATCTGGAGGAGCACATGCAGTGGAAGAACGCCGCACTGCTCGACGCAGCGAAGGCCGTGG
CTATCGAGAAGGCTCCCCAGTTCAGCAACGTCGCCGCCATCTTCTCCACCAGCAGCGAGGACTACCAGAA
GTGCCACAGGAAGACCGTGATGACCGTGGCCGATCAGAACGTGTCCCCCAAGGCCAAGTGCGCCAGCAAT
AGCGAGAGCGACAACGCTGCCTGTGAAATCCTGCTGGCCGAGAAGACATGCCCCAGCGCCCCCGAGAAGA
CCAAGAAGAAGAAGACCAACAGCAGCGCACCTGGCAAGAAGAACAGAGGACTGCTGACCTCCGCACCTAG
CTCCGAGACCGCCGGCTTTGTGATCGACCTGAGCTCCGTGCAGAAGGCCTCCTTTGAGGAGCTGTTCCCC
AACGTGAGCAACTACGTGAACAGCAACGAGATCGTCCCCGTGTCCAGCCTCCAGGAGAACAGCTCCAACG
AGTTCCCCGCCAACGCCTCCGAGATCTGCTGCATCATCAGGACCTCCCCTGGCACCAGGCAGGTGAAAAA
CAAGGGCGTGATTGTGAAGAAGAAAAAGTACAGCCTGCCCAAGGACACCCCCCAGGACATCATCATCAAG
ATGGCCTAAGAATTCCTTAAGTACGTACCGCGGGCTAGCGGATCCATGCATACATGTGATATCACTAGTG
ATTTTAGGGAGAGTTTAGTATCCCTGGTTCAGAACTCCAGAAAACTACAGAACATTAGAGACAATGTGGA
AAAGGAATCGAAACGACTGAAAATATCTTAACCCGGGATCCACCGGATCTAGATAACTGATCATAATCAG
CCATACCACATTTGTAGAGGTTTTACTTGCTTTAAAAAACCTCCCACACCTCCCCCTGAACCTGAAACAT
AAAATGAATGCAATTAAACCCGCTGATCAGCCTCGACTGTGCCTTCTAGTTGCCAGCCATCTGTTGTTTG
CCCCTCCCCCGTGCCTTCCTTGACCCTGGAAGGTGCCACTCCCACTGTCCTTTCCTAATAAAATGAGGAA
ATTGCATCGCATTGTCTGAGTAGGTGTCATTCTATTCTGGGGGGTGGGGTGGGGCAGGACAGCAAGGGGG
AGGATTGGGAAGACAATAGCAGGCATGCTGGGGATGCGGTGGGCTCTATGGGGTACCACAGACATGATAA
GATACATTGATGAGTTTGGACAAACCACAACTAGAATGCAGTGAAAAAAATGCTTTATTTGTGAAATTTG
TGATGCTATTGCTTTATTTGTAACCATTATAAGCTGCAATAAACAAGTTGGGGTGGGCGAAGAACTCCAG
CATACGCGTTCAGGCACCGGGCTTGCGGGTCATGCACCAGGTGCGCGGTCCTTCGGGCACCTCGACGTCG
GCGGTGACGGTGAAGCCGAGCCGCTCGTAGAAGGGGAGGTTGCGGGGCGCGGAGGTCTCCAGGAAGGCGG
GCACCCCGGCGCGCTCGGCCGCCTCCACTCCGGGGAGCACGACGGCGCTGCCCAGACCCTTGCCCTGGTG
GTCGGGCGAGACGCCGACGGTGGCCAGGAACCACGCGGGCTCCTTGGGCCGGTGCGGCGCCAGGAGGCCT
TCCATCTGTTGCTGCGCGGCCAGCCGGGAACCGCTCAACTCGGCCATGCGCGGGCCGATCTCGGCGAACA
CCGCCCCCGCTTCGACGCTCTCCGGCGTGGTCCAGACCGCCACTGCGGCGCCGTCGTCCGCGACCCACAC
CTTGCCGATGTCGAGCCCGACGCGCGTGAGGAAGAGTTCTTGCAGCTCGGTGACCCGCTCGATGTGGCGG
TCCGGATCGACGGTGTGGCGCGTGGCGGGGTAGTCGGCGAACGCGGCGGCGAGGGTGCGTACGGCCCTGG
GGACGTCGTCGCGGGTGGCGAGGCGCACCGTGGGCTTGTACTCGGTCATATCGATAGGGCCGGGATTCTC
CTCCACGTCACCGCATGTTAGAAGACTTCCTCTGCCCTCTCCGCCCTGTGGGAGGAAGAGAAGAGGTCAG
GCGCGTGCCCCACTGTGGGGTGGAGGGGACAGATAAAAGTACCCAGAACCAGAGCCACATTAACCGGCCC
TGGGAATATAAGGTGGTCCCAGCTCGGGGACACAGGATCCCTGGAGGCAGCAAACATGCTGTCCTGAAGT
GGACATAGGGGCCCGGGTTGGAGGAAGAAGACTAGCTGAGCTCTCGGACCCCTGGAAGATGCCATGACAG
GGGGCTGGAAGAGCTAGCACAGACTAGAGAGGTAAGGGGGGTAGGGGAGCTGCCCAAATGAAAGGAGTGA
GAGGTGACCCGAATCCACAGGAGAACGGGGTGTCCAGGCAAAGAAAGCAAGAGGATGGAGAGGTGGCTAA
AGCCAGGGAGACGGGGTACTTTGGGGTTGTCCAGAAAAACGGTGATGATGCAGGCCTACAAGAAGGGGAG
GCGGGACGCAAGGGAGACATCCGTCGGAGAAGGCCATCCTAAGAAACGAGAGATGGCACAGGCCCCAGAA
GGAGAAGGAAAAGGGAACCCAGCGAGTGAAGACGGCATGGGGTTGGGTGAGGGAGGAGAGATGCCCGGAG
AGGACCCAGACACGGGGAGGATCCGCTCAGAGGACATCACGTGGTGCAGCGCCGAGAAGGAAGTGCTCCG
GAAAGAGCATCCTTGGGCAGCAACACAGCAGAGAGCAAGGGGAAGAGGGAGTGGAGGAAGACGGAACCTG
AAGGAGGCGGCAGGGAAGGATCTGGGCCAGCCGTAGAGGTGACCCAGGCCACAAGCTGCAGACAGAAAGC
GGCACAGGCCCAGGGGAGAGAATGCTGGTCAGAGAAAGCAGGCGCG
